Addgene plasmid #23648: pDONR223-NJMU-R1
Depositing lab: William Hahn & David Root. Depositing organization: Dana-Farber Cancer Institute. Publication: COT drives resistance to RAF inhibition through MAP kinase pathway reactivation. Johannessen CM, Boehm JS, Kim SY, Thomas SR, Wardwell L, Johnson LA, Emery CM, Stransky N, Cogdill AP, Barretina J, Caponigro G, Hieronymus H, Murray RR, Salehi-Ashtiani K, Hill DE, Vidal M, Zhao JJ, Yang X, Alkan O, Kim S, Harris JL, Wilson CJ, Myer VE, Finan PM, Root DE, Roberts TM, Golub T, Flaherty KT, Dummer R, Weber BL, Sellers WR, Schlegel R, Wargo JA, Hahn WC, Garraway LA. Nature. 2010 Dec 16;468(7326):968-72. doi: 10.1038/nature09627 PubMed 21107320.
Backbone
  Vector backbone: pDONR223
  Backbone manufacturer: Invitrogen
  Backbone size w/o insert (bp): 5005
  Vector type: Gateway Donor vector
Growth in bacteria
  Bacterial resistance: Spectinomycin, 50 μg/mL
  Growth temperature: 37°C
  Growth strain: DH5alpha
  Copy number: High Copy
Gene/Insert
  Gene/Insert name: NJMU-R1 (alt name: protein kinase Njmu-R1)
  Species: H. sapiens (human)
  Insert size (bp): 1191
  Entrez Gene: C17orf75 (a.k.a. NJMU-R1)
  Cloning method: Gateway Cloning
  Sequencing primers: 5′ M13pUC-fwd; 3′ M13rev
Terms and licenses: Academic/Nonprofit Terms; Industry Terms: Not Available to Industry
Depositor comments: The ORF has no Stop codon. This design enables easy recombination into a destination vector to add an epitope tag of choice and Stop codon to the ORF. Do NOT use this plasmid directly for transfections. A set of 4 custom lentiviral vectors is available ( pLX301 (http://www.addgene.org/25895/) , pLX302 (http://www.addgene.org/25896/) , pLX303 (http://www.addgene.org/25897/) , pLX304 (http://www.addgene.org/25890/) ) to be used to express these ORFs in mammalian cells. These plasmids are not included in the kit and must be ordered separately.
How to cite: pDONR223-NJMU-R1 was a gift from William Hahn & David Root (Addgene plasmid # 23648 ; http://n2t.net/addgene:23648 ; RRID:Addgene_23648)
