[The description below was written by a language model from this plasmid's Addgene catalogue record.]
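Description:
pDONR223-NJMU-R1 is a Gateway entry-type clone built in the pDONR223 donor backbone (about 5 kb without insert), carrying the human open reading frame NJMU-R1, also annotated as protein kinase Njmu-R1 and corresponding to the gene C17orf75. The insert is about 1.2 kb and was introduced by Gateway recombination. The plasmid is maintained in E. coli at high copy number under spectinomycin selection. No feature table accompanies the record, so the origin of replication and the exact recombination sites flanking the ORF are not itemised. In a Gateway donor-derived clone of this kind, the insert is normally bracketed by attL sites that allow transfer into destination vectors by LR recombination. M13 forward and reverse primer sites on either side of the cloning region are listed for sequence verification.

The defining design feature is that the ORF lacks a stop codon. This "open" format lets the coding sequence be recombined in frame into a destination vector that supplies a C-terminal epitope tag and the terminating stop codon. The record does not list any promoter able to drive the ORF in mammalian cells, and the depositors state explicitly that the plasmid should not be transfected directly. It serves instead as a shuttle and archival source of the ORF. The depositors point to a companion set of lentiviral Gateway destination vectors (pLX301 to pLX304), obtained separately, for expressing these ORFs in mammalian cells. The clone belongs to a kit-format collection of ORFs associated with a study of resistance to RAF inhibition through MAP kinase pathway reactivation.
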