>Addgene plasmid #23648 | pDONR223-NJMU-R1 | depositor partial sequence | sequence record 10675 | Author sequence
ATGCTCCCCTCTTTGCAGGAGTCGATGGATGGAGATGAAAAGGAACTAGAGAGCAGCGAAGAGGGAGGCT
CAGCCGAGGAGCGGAGACTCGAGCCGCCGTCCAGCAGCCACTACTGTCTTTACAGCTATCGCGGAAGCAG
ATTGGCACAGCAACGAGGGGACAGTGAGGACGGAAGCCCAAGTGGCACAAATGCAGAAACTCCCTCTGGT
GATGATTTCAGCCTCTCCTTGGCAGATACTAATCTACCATCCGAAGTGGAGCCAGAGCTGCGCAGTTTCA
TTGCTAAGCGTCTTTCAAGAGGTGCAGTCTTTGAAGGGCTGGGTAATGTTGCATCTGTGGAGCTAAAAAT
TCCAGGTTACCGAGTTGGTTGTTATTACTGCCTTTTCCAAAATGAAAAACTGCTTCCTGAAACAGTAACG
ATAGACTCTGAACGTAACCCTTCAGAATATGTGGTCTGTTTTTTAGGAGGGTCTGAAAAAGGACTTGAGC
TTTTCAGGCTTGAATTGGACAAGTACATTCAAGGGCTGAAAAATAACATGAATTGTGAGGCAAGGGGCCT
GGAGAGTCACATAAAATCCTATCTGAGCAGCTGGTTTGAGGATGTTGTATGCCCAATCCAAAGGGTTGTT
CTTCTCTTTCAGGAAAAGCTTACCTTTCTGCTACATGCTGCTTTGAGTTACACTCCTGTTGAAGTTAAAG
AATCAGATGAAAAAACAAAGAGAGACATTAACAGGTTTCTGAGTGTGGCCAGTCTTCAAGGACTTATTCA
TGAAGGCACCATGACTTCTTTGTGCATGGCCATGACAGAGGAGCAGCATAAGTCTGTGGTCATCGATTGC
AGCAGCTCCCAGCCTCAGTTCTGCAATGCAGGAAGTAACCGGTTTTGTGAGGATTGGATGCAAGCTTTTT
TAAATGGTGCCAAAGGAGGTAACCCTTTTCTTTTCCGACAAGTACTGGAGAACTTTAAACTAAAGGCCAT
ACAAGACACAAACAATTTGAAGAGATTTATCCGACAGGCAGAAATGAATCATTATGCTTTGTTTAAATGT
TACATGTTCCTAAAGAACTGTGGTAGTGGAGATATACTTTTGAAGATTGTTAAAGTGGAACATGAAGAAA
TGCCTGAAGCCAAAAATGTGATAGCTGTCCTTGAAGAATTCATGAAAGAAGCTCTTGACCAAAGTTTTTG
A
