>Addgene plasmid #23648 | pDONR223-NJMU-R1 | addgene partial sequence | sequence record 29466 | 23648 with M13pUC-fwd
ATAATGATTTTATTTTGACTGATAGTGACCTGTTCGTTGCAACAAATTGATGAGCAATGCTTTTTTATAA
TGCCAACTTTGTACAAAAAAGTTGGCATGCTCCCCTCTTTGCAGGAGTCGATGGATGGAGATGAAAAGGA
ACTAGAGAGCAGCGAAGAGGGAGGCTCAGCCGAGGAGCGGAGACTCGAGCCGCCGTCCAGCAGCCACTAC
TGTCTTTACAGCTATCGCGGAAGCAGATTGGCACAGCAACGAGGGGACAGTGAGGACGGAAGCCCAAGTG
GCACAAATGCAGAAACTCCCTCTGGTGATGATTTCAGCCTCTCCTTGGCAGATACTAATCTACCATCCGA
AGTGGAGCCAGAGCTGCGCAGTTTCATTGCTAAGCGTCTTTCAAGAGGTGCAGTCTTTGAAGGGCTGGGT
AATGTTGCATCTGTGGAGCTAAAAATTCCAGGTTACCGAGTTGGTTGTTATTACTGCCTTTTCCAAAATG
AAAAACTGCTTCCTGAAACAGTAACGATAGACTCTGAACGTAACCCTTCAGAATATGTGGTCTGTTTTTT
AGGAGGGTCTGAAAAAGGACTTGAGCTTTTCAGGCTTGAATTGGACAAGTACATTCAAGGGCTGAAAAAT
AACATGAATTGTGAGGCAAGGGGCCTGGAGAGTCA
